Addgene plasmid #214995: pLV-UBC mTagBFP2-P2A-3xFLAG-hEEA1
Purpose: Express the human EndoTag (3xFLAG-EEA1) for EndoIPs. mTagBFP2 to sort for even expression levels.
Depositing lab: Wade Harper. Depositing organization: Harvard Medical School. Publication: Spatiotemporal proteomic profiling of cellular responses to NLRP3 agonists. Hollingsworth LR, Veeraraghavan P, Paulo JA, Harper JW. bioRxiv 2024.04.19.590338 10.1101/2024.04.19.590338.
Backbone
  Vector backbone: pLV UBC
  Vector type: Mammalian Expression, Lentiviral
  Selectable markers: mTagBFP2
Growth in bacteria
  Bacterial resistance: Ampicillin, 100 μg/mL
  Growth temperature: 30°C
  Growth strain: NEB Stable
  Copy number: High Copy
Gene/Insert
  Gene/Insert name: EEA1
  Species: H. sapiens (human)
  Entrez Gene: EEA1 (a.k.a. MST105, MSTP105, ZFYVE2)
  Tag / fusion protein: 3xFlag (N terminal on insert)
  Cloning method: Unknown
Terms and licenses: Academic/Nonprofit Terms; Industry Terms: Not Available to Industry
Depositor comments: Additional data, code, and other details related to this work (Hollingsworth et al. 2024) are available at https://harperlab.pubpub.org/pub/nlrp3/.
How to cite: pLV-UBC mTagBFP2-P2A-3xFLAG-hEEA1 was a gift from Wade Harper (Addgene plasmid # 214995 ; http://n2t.net/addgene:214995 ; RRID:Addgene_214995)
