[The description below was written by a language model from this plasmid's Addgene catalogue record and pLannotate feature annotations shown in this document.]
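Description:
pLV-UBC mTagBFP2-P2A-3xFLAG-hEEA1 is a lentiviral transfer plasmid for stable expression in mammalian cells of the "EndoTag", human early endosome antigen 1 (EEA1) carrying an N-terminal 3xFLAG epitope. The vector has a third-generation-style, self-inactivating layout. An RSV enhancer/promoter is fused to a truncated HIV-1 5' LTR to drive genomic RNA production in packaging cells. This is followed by the Ψ packaging signal with a gag fragment, the Rev response element for Rev-dependent nuclear export, and the cPPT/CTS element that aids transduction. A WPRE sits downstream of the cargo to enhance transcript expression, and the 3' LTR carries the ΔU3 deletion, so the integrated provirus lacks LTR promoter activity. An SV40 poly(A) signal and SV40 ori lie outside the viral unit. In bacteria the plasmid replicates from a high-copy ColE1/pUC-type origin and is selected with ampicillin via β-lactamase. An f1 ori and remnants of lac/lacZα cloning-vector sequence are also annotated.

The internal cassette is driven by the human ubiquitin C promoter and encodes a single open reading frame: mTagBFP2 (annotated as TagBFP, spanning the sequence origin), a P2A self-cleaving peptide (named in the construct title but not annotated), then 3xFLAG, a Gateway attB1 site, and full-length EEA1. Ribosomal skipping at P2A yields separate blue fluorescent protein and tagged EEA1 from one transcript. There is no drug marker for mammalian cells, and BFP fluorescence instead allows sorting of transduced cells for uniform expression levels. Because EEA1 binds PtdIns(3)P on early endosomes, the FLAG handle is intended for immunoisolation of endosomes (EndoIP).
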