Features (pLannotate 1.2.2; 30 found; start..end, strand, type, name):
    118..516     -  promoter       UbC promoter: human ubiquitin C promoter
    519..635     -  misc_feature   cPPT/CTS: central polypurine tract and central termination sequence of HIV-1
    654..754     -  CDS            Rev (fragment): human immunodeficiency virus 1 (HIV-1) Rev protein; rev; enhances nuclear export of unspliced and incompletely spliced viral mRNAs
   1131..1364    -  misc_feature   RRE: The Rev response element (RRE) of HIV-1 allows for Rev-dependent mRNA export from the nucleus to the cytoplasm.
   1510..1873    -  CDS            HIV-1 gag (fragment): gag protein from human immunodeficiency virus 1; gag
   1857..1982    -  misc_feature   HIV-1 Ψ: packaging signal of human immunodeficiency virus type 1
   2029..2209    -  LTR            5' LTR (truncated): truncated 5' long terminal repeat (LTR) from HIV-1
   2210..2436    -  promoter       RSV promoter: Rous sarcoma virus enhancer/promoter
   2464..2482    -  promoter       T3 promoter: promoter for bacteriophage T3 RNA polymerase
   2525..2547    -  protein_bind   lac operator (fragment): The lac repressor binds to the lac operator to inhibit transcription in E. coli. This inhibition can be relieved by adding lactose or isopropyl-β-D-thiogalactopyranoside (IPTG). lac repressor encoded by lacI
   2551..2577    -  promoter       lac promoter (fragment): promoter for the E. coli lac operon
   2596..2617    -  protein_bind   CAP binding site: CAP binding activates transcription in the presence of cAMP. E. coli catabolite activator protein
   2630..2722    -  CDS            lacI (fragment): lac repressor; lacI; The lac repressor binds to the lac operator to inhibit transcription in E. coli. This inhibition can be relieved by adding lactose or isopropyl-β-D-thiogalactopyranoside (IPTG).
   2905..3493    -  rep_origin     ori: high-copy-number ColE1/pMB1/pBR322/pUC origin of replication
   3664..4524    -  CDS            AmpR: β-lactamase; bla; confers resistance to ampicillin, carbenicillin, and related antibiotics
   4525..4629    -  promoter       AmpR promoter: bla
   4682..5110    -  rep_origin     f1 ori (sequence partly withheld): f1 bacteriophage origin of replication; arrow indicates direction of (+) strand synthesis
   5115..5270    -  CDS            lacZα (fragment): LacZα fragment of β-galactosidase; lacZ fragment
   5278..5296    +  promoter       T7 promoter: promoter for bacteriophage T7 RNA polymerase
   5317..5452    -  rep_origin     SV40 ori: SV40 origin of replication
   5492..5613    -  polyA_signal   SV40 poly(A) signal: SV40 polyadenylation signal
   5685..5918    -  LTR            3' LTR (ΔU3): self-inactivating 3' long terminal repeat (LTR) from HIV-1
   5920..5988    -  CDS            nef (fragment): NEF_HV1Z2 - Experimental evidence at protein level: Swiss-Prot protein existence level 1. Extracellular Nef protein targets CD4(+) T-lymphocytes for apoptosis by interacting with CXCR4 surface receptors. From Human immunodeficiency virus type 1 group M subtype D (isolate Z2/CDC-Z34) (HIV-1).
   6005..6593    -  misc_feature   WPRE: woodchuck hepatitis virus posttranscriptional regulatory element
   6612..6631    -  CDS            FYVE(EEA1) (fragment): FYVE domain of human early endosome antigen 1 binds PtdIns(3)P (Burd and Emr, 1998)
   6654..10886   -  CDS            EEA1: EEA1_HUMAN - Also known as ZFYVE2. Experimental evidence at protein level: Swiss-Prot protein existence level 1. Binds phospholipid vesicles containing phosphatidylinositol 3-phosphate and participates in endosomal trafficking. From Homo sapiens (Human).
  10892..10916   -  protein_bind   attB1: mutant version of attB; recombination site for the Gateway® BP reaction BP Clonase™
  10932..10982   -  CDS            3xFLAG (fragment): three tandem FLAG® epitope tags
  10986..11009   -  CDS            3xFLAG (fragment): three tandem FLAG® epitope tags, followed by an enterokinase cleavage site
  11079..47      -  CDS            TagBFP (across the origin): TagBFP is a basic (constitutively fluorescent) blue fluorescent protein published in 2008, derived from Entacmaea quadricolor. It is reported to be a very rapidly-maturing monomer with very low acid sensitivity.
>Addgene plasmid #214995 | pLV-UBC mTagBFP2-P2A-3xFLAG-hEEA1 | addgene full sequence | sequence record 431745 | Addgene NGS Result
TCCATGTACAGCTTCATGTGCATGTTCTCCTTAATCAGCTCGCTCATGGTGGCGACCGGTGGATCCGCTA
GCGTCGGTGTCTTCTATGGAGGTCAAAACAGCGTGGATGGCGTCTCCCCAAGTGACGATCACAGCGATCC
ACAAACAAGAACCGCGACCCAAATCCCGGCTGCGACGGAACTAGCTGTGCCACACCCGGCGCGTCCTTAT
ATAATCATCGGCGTTCACCGCCCCACGGAGATCCCTCCGCAGAATCGCCGAGAAGGGACTACTTTTCCTC
GCCTGTTCCGCTCTCTGGAAAGAAAACCAGTGCCCTAGAGTCACCCAAGTCCCGTCCTAAAATGTCCTTC
TGCTGATACTGGGGTTCTAAGGCCGAGTCTTATGAGCAGCGGGCCGCTGTCCTGAGCGTCCGGGCGGAAG
GATCAGGACGCTCGCTGCGCCCTTCGTCTGACGTGGCAGCGCTCGCCGTGAGGAGGGGGGCGCCCGCGGG
AGGCGCCAAAACCCGGCGCGGAGGCCATAAAATTTTGAATTTTGTAATTTGTTTTTGTAATTCTTTAGTT
TGTATGTCTGTTGCTATTATGTCTACTATTCTTTCCCCTGCACTATACCCCCCAATCCCCCCTTTTCTTT
TAAAAGTTAACCGATACCGTCGAGATCCGTTCACTAATCGAATGGATCTGTCTCTGTCTCTCTCTCCACC
TTCTTCTTCTATTCCTTCGGGCCTGTCGGGTCCCCTCGGGGTTGGGAGGTGGGTCTGAAACGATAATGGT
GAATATCCCTGCCTAACTCTATTCACTATAGAAAGTACAGCAAAAACTATTCTTAAACCTACCAAGCCTC
CTACTATCATTATGAATAATTTTATATACCACAGCCAATTTGTTATGTTAAACCAATTCCACAAACTTGC
CCATTTATCTAATTCCAATAATTCTTGTTCATTCTTTTCTTGCTGGTTTTGCGATTCTTCAATTAAGGAG
TGTATTAAGCTTGTGTAATTGTTAATTTCTCTGTCCCACTCCATCCAGGTCGTGTGATTCCAAATCTGTT
CCAGAGATTTATTACTCCAACTAGCATTCCAAGGCACAGCAGTGGTGCAAATGAGTTTTCCAGAGCAACC
CCAAATCCCCAGGAGCTGTTGATCCTTTAGGTATCTTTCCACAGCCAGGATTCTTGCCTGGAGCTGCTTG
ATGCCCCAGACTGTGAGTTGCAACAGATGCTGTTGCGCCTCAATAGCCCTCAGCAAATTGTTCTGCTGCT
GCACTATACCAGACAATAATTGTCTGGCCTGTACCGTCAGCGTCATTGACGCTGCGCCCATAGTGCTTCC
TGCTGCTCCCAAGAACCCAAGGAACAAAGCTCCTATTCCCACTGCTCTTTTTTCTCTCTGCACCACTCTT
CTCTTTGCCTTGGTGGGTGCTACTCCTAATGGTTCAATTTTTACTACTTTATATTTATATAATTCACTTC
TCCAATTGTCCCTCATATCTCCTCCTCCAGGTCTGAAGATCAGCGGCCGCTTGCTGTGCGGTGGTCTTAC
TTTTGTTTTGCTCTTCCTCTATCTTGTCTAAAGCTTCCTTGGTGTCTTTTATCTCTATCCTTTGATGCAC
ACAATAGAGGGTTGCTACTGTATTATATAATGATCTAAGTTCTTCTGATCCTGTCTGAAGGGATGGTTGT
AGCTGTCCCAGTATTTGTCTACAGCCTTCTGATGTTTCTAACAGGCCAGGATTAACTGCGAATCGTTCTA
GCTCCCTGCTTGCCCATACTATATGTTTTAATTTATATTTTTTCTTTCCCCCTGGCCTTAACCGAATTTT
TTCCCATCGCGATCTAATTCTCCCCCGCTTAATACTGACGCTCTCGCACCCATCTCTCTCCTTCTAGCCT
CCGCTAGTCAAAATTTTTGGCGTACTCACCAGTCGCCGCCCCTCGCCTCTTGCCGTGCGCGCTTCAGCAA
GCCGAGTCCTGCGTCGAGAGAGCTCCTCTGGTTTCCCTTTCGCTTTCAAGTCCCTGTTCGGGCGCCACTG
CTAGAGATTTTCCACACTGACTAAAAGGGTCTGAGGGATCTCTAGTTACCAGAGTCACACAACAGACGGG
CACACACTACTTGAAGCACTCAAGGCAAGCTTTATTGAGGCTTAAGCAGTGGGTTCCCTAGTTAGCCAGA
GAGCTCCCAGGCTCAGATCTGGTCTAACCAGAGAGACCCGTTTATGTATCGAGCTAGGCACTTAAATACA
ATATCTCTGCAATGCGGCAATTCAGTGGTTCGTCCAATCCATGTCAGACCCGTCTGTTGCCTTCCTAATA
AGGCACGATCGTACCACCTTACTTCCACCAATCGGCATGCACGGTGCTTTTTCTCTCCTTGTAAGGCATG
TTGCTAACTCATCGTTACCATGTTGCAAGACTACAAGAGTATTGCATAAGACTACATTAAGCTTGCAGCT
CCAGCTTTTGTTCCCTTTAGTGAGGGTTAATTGCGCGCTTGGCGTAATCATGGTCATAGCTGTTTCCTGT
GTGAAATTGTTATCCGCTCACAATTCCACACAACATACGAGCCGGAAGCATAAAGTGGAAAGCCTGGGGT
GCCTAATGAGTGAGCTAACTCACATTAATTGCGTTGCGCTCACTGCCCGCTTTCCAGTCGGGAAACCTGT
CGTGCCAGCTGCATTAATGAATCGGCCAACGCGCGGGGAGAGGCGGTTTGCGTATTGGGCGCTCTTCCGC
TTCCTCGCTCACTGACTCGCTGCGCTCGGTCGTTCGGCTGCGGCGAGCGGTATCAGCTCACTCAAAGGCG
GTAATACGGTTATCCACAGAATCAGGGGATAACGCAGGAAAGAACATGTGAGCAAAAGGCCAGCAAAAGG
CCAGGAACCGTAAAAAGGCCGCGTTGCTGGCGTTTTTCCATAGGCTCCGCCCCCCTGACGAGCATCACAA
AAATCGACGCTCAAGTCAGAGGTGGCGAAACCCGACAGGACTATAAAGATACCAGGCGTTTCCCCCTGGA
AGCTCCCTCGTGCGCTCTCCTGTTCCGACCCTGCCGCTTACCGGATACCTGTCCGCCTTTCTCCCTTCGG
GAAGCGTGGCGCTTTCTCATAGCTCACGCTGTAGGTATCTCAGTTCGGTGTAGGTCGTTCGCTCCAAGCT
GGGCTGTGTGCACGAACCCCCCGTTCAGCCCGACCGCTGCGCCTTATCCGGTAACTATCGTCTTGAGTCC
AACCCGGTAAGACACGACTTATCGCCACTGGCAGCAGCCACTGGTAACAGGATTAGCAGAGCGAGGTATG
TAGGCGGTGCTACAGAGTTCTTGAAGTGGTGGCCTAACTACGGCTACACTAGAAGAACAGTATTTGGTAT
CTGCGCTCTGCTGAAGCCAGTTACCTTCGGAAAAAGAGTTGGTAGCTCTTGATCCGGCAAACAAACCACC
GCTGGTAGCGGTGGTTTTTTTGTTTGCAAGCAGCAGATTACGCGCAGAAAAAAAGGATCTCAAGAAGATC
CTTTGATCTTTTCTACGGGGTCTGACGCTCAGTGGAACGAAAACTCACGTTAAGGGATTTTGGTCATGAG
ATTATCAAAAAGGATCTTCACCTAGATCCTTTTAAATTAAAAATGAAGTTTTAAATCAATCTAAAGTATA
TATGAGTAAACTTGGTCTGACAGTTACCAATGCTTAATCAGTGAGGCACCTATCTCAGCGATCTGTCTAT
TTCGTTCATCCATAGTTGCCTGACTCCCCGTCGTGTAGATAACTACGATACGGGAGGGCTTACCATCTGG
CCCCAGTGCTGCAATGATACCGCGAGACCCACGCTCACCGGCTCCAGATTTATCAGCAATAAACCAGCCA
GCCGGAAGGGCCGAGCGCAGAAGTGGTCCTGCAACTTTATCCGCCTCCATCCAGTCTATTAATTGTTGCC
GGGAAGCTAGAGTAAGTAGTTCGCCAGTTAATAGTTTGCGCAACGTTGTTGCCATTGCTACAGGCATCGT
GGTGTCACGCTCGTCGTTTGGTATGGCTTCATTCAGCTCCGGTTCCCAACGATCAAGGCGAGTTACATGA
TCTCCCATGTTGTGCAAAAAAGCGGTTAGCTCCTTCGGTCCTCCGATCGTTGTCAGAAGTAAGTTGGCCG
CAGTGTTATCACTCATGGTTATGGCAGCACTGCATAATTCTCTTACTGTCATGCCATCCGTAAGATGCTT
TTCTGTGACTGGTGAGTACTCAACCAAGTCATTCTGAGAATAGTGTATGCGGCGACCGAGTTGCTCTTGC
CCGGCGTCAATACGGGATAATACCGCGCCACATAGCAGAACTTTAAAAGTGCTCATCATTGGAAAACGTT
CTTCGGGGCGAAAACTCTCAAGGATCTTACCGCTGTTGAGATCCAGTTCGATGTAACCCACTCGTGCACC
CAACTGATCTTCAGCATCTTTTACTTTCACCAGCGTTTCTGGGTGAGCAAAAACAGGAAGGCAAAATGCC
GCAAAAAAGGGAATAAGGGCGACACGGAAATGTTGAATACTCATACTCTTCCTTTTTCAATATTATTGAA
GCATTTATCAGGGTTATTGTCTCATGAGCGGATACATATTTGAATGTATTTAGAAAAATAAACAAATAGG
GGTTCCGCGCACATTTCCCCGAAAAGTGCCACCTAAATTGTAAGCGTTAATATTTTGTTAAAATTCGCGT
TAAATTTTTGTTAAATCAGCTCATTTTTTAACCAATAGGCCGAAATCGGCAAAATCCCTTATAAATCAAA
AGAATAGACCGAGATAGGGT
[37 nt withheld, positions 4781-4817]
AAAGAACGTGGACTCCAACGTCAAAGG
[49 nt withheld, positions 4845-4893]
T
[91 nt withheld, positions 4895-4985]
G
[124 nt withheld, positions 4987-5110]
CCCATTCGCCATTCAGGCTGCGCAACTGTTGGGAAGGGCGATCGGTGCGGGCCTCTTCGCTATTACGCCA
GCTGGCGAAAGGGGGATGTGCTGCAAGGCGATTAAGTTGGGTAACGCCAGGGTTTTCCCAGTCACGACGT
TGTAAAACGACGGCCAGTGAGCGCGCGTAATACGACTCACTATAGGGCGAATTGGGTACGTCCCTAGGCC
TCCAAAAAAGCCTCCTCACTACTTCTGGAATAGCTCAGAGGCCGAGGCGGCCTCGGCCTCTGCATAAATA
AAAAAAATTAGTCAGCCATGGGGCGGAGAATGGGCGGAACTGGGCGGAGTTAGGGGCGGGATGGGCGGAG
TTAGGGGCGGGATAGCTAGAGCCAGACATGATAAGATACATTGATGAGTTTGGACAAACCACAACTAGAA
TGCAGTGAAAAAAATGCTTTATTTGTGAAATTTGTGATGCTATTGCTTTATTTGTAACCATTATAAGCTG
CAATAAACAAGTTCCTCTCACTCTCTGATATTCATTTCTTTGCAAGTTATAAATACTGAATAATAAGATG
ACATGAACTACTACTGCTAGAGATTTTCCACACTGACTAAAAGGGTCTGAGGGATCTCTAGTTACCAGAG
TCACACAACAGACGGGCACACACTACTTGAAGCACTCAAGGCAAGCTTTATTGAGGCTTAAGCAGTGGGT
TCCCTAGTTAGCCAGAGAGCTCCCAGGCTCAGATCTGGTCTAACCAGAGAGACCCAGTACAAGCAAAAAG
CAGATCTTGTCTTCGTTGGGAGTGAATTAGCCCTTCCAGTCCCCCCTTTTCTTTTAAAAAGTGGCTAAGA
TCTACAGCTGCCTTGTAAGTCATTGGTCTTAAAGGTACCGAGCTCGAATTCCAGGCGGGGAGGCGGCCCA
AAGGGAGATCCGACTCGTCTGAGGGCGAAGGCGAAGACGCGGAAGAGGCCGCAGAGCCGGCAGCAGGCCG
CGGGAAGGAAGGTCCGCTGGATTGAGGGCCGAAGGGACGTAGCAGAAGGACGTCCCGCGCAGAATCCAGG
TGGCAACACAGGCGAGCAGCCATGGAAAGGACGTCAGCTTCCCCGACAACACCACGGAATTGTCAGTGCC
CAACAGCCGAGCCCCTGTCCAGCAGCGGGCAAGGCAGGCGGCGATGAGTTCCGCCGTGGCAATAGGGAGG
GGGAAAGCGAAAGTCCCGGAAAGGAGCTGACAGGTGGTGGCAATGCCCCAACCAGTGGGGGTTGCGTCAG
CAAACACAGTGCACACCACGCCACGTTGCCTGACAACGGGCCACAACTCCTCATAAAGAGACAGCAACCA
GGATTTATACAAGGAGGAGAAAATGAAAGCCATACGGGAAGCAATAGCATGATACAAAGGCATTAAAGCA
GCGTATCCACATAGCGTAAAAGGAGCAACATAGTTAAGAATACCAGTCAATCTTTCACAAATTTTGTAAT
CCAGAGGTTGATTGTCGACGCGGCCGCTTTATCCTTGCAAGTCATTGAAACGATTGTCGACGCGGCCGCT
TTATCCTTGCAAGTCATTGAAACATGCATCACAGACACGAACAGGCTTCTTGGAGGAAGGAGTTAAGGCA
TTTTTGGCTGAACATTCAGCACAGAAGATATTTCCACACTGTCGGCAGTGATGCCGTCTCACTGTTACTG
AAAAGCCTTTCCCACAGGCCATACAGTTTTGTACTTCATTGTCTTCGGCCCACTTTCTATTCAACGCTTG
TGTATGTTTGATCTGAAGTGATTGGTTTTCTCTGCCCAGCTCCTGCACTGCTGCAGTTGTATTATCCAGC
TTTCTTTGCAATTCTAATACTTTGGTTTGAAGCTTTTCTATTTCACCTTCTCCTTTAAGACATCTTTCCA
GTAGTGCTCTCCTTTCATCTTGATTATTCTGAACCGTTGCTTCTAATACTGCAATTTCACCCCGTAAGTC
ATCCGTTTGTTTCTCAAGCTCACTAACTCTCCGTTGACTAGATTGCCACTCCTTCTTCACAGTGCCTAAG
TTTTCATTTAATGCTGTAATCTGCATGGTAAGTTTAGCCTCATTTTCTTCATGCTTCTTCATTCCTACTT
CCTTTTCTTTTATTTCGGAATGCAACTTAGCTTCTTTCTCAATAAATTCTTTCTTCAGCTCCTCTTCTTC
CTTTTTCACCTGGTCTTTTAGTATCTGCTGATTTCTCTTCTCCTGTTCAACAGCTGCCTTCAGGGAGTCC
GCTTTTCCTTGAAGTTCTAATTTCTGCTGAATTAGAAGCTGTTTAGCATCTTTAAGATTTGTTATCTCCT
TTATGCTTTCTAGTTTGTGGGACTTGAGTTCTTCGTTTAGTTTAGTGATTTCTTTTTCTTGTCTACATTT
AATTTCTTCTATCTCTGCCAATTTAGACTTCTCATTTACCAGTTCTTTTTCTTTCAGTGACTTTTCTTTC
TGAATGTCTTGTAGTGCTTTACATCGCTCCTGCAATTGCTGTTCTTTCTTTGCTGAATCCTGCTCCAATG
TAGCCTTGGCAGTCTTCAGTTCTTGAATCAATTTATTTTGATTTCCAATTTGATTTCTGTTTGAAATCAA
GTCCTCCTGTGCTAGAGAAAGCTTCTCTTCTACAGACTTAAGATCTTGCCTGGTGGCTAGAAGTTCAGAT
TCCCTCCCATAGAAATCAGATTGAAGCTGTTTGAAAGTTTCCTGACTTTTTTCATAGTTGTTTTGTAATA
CTGATATTTTCTCTTTCTCTGCTGCAAGTTCCTGGGCTGCCTGTGTTAACTGCTGCTGTAGTTTATTCTC
AAGCTCTGTCTTCTGTAAAACAGCAATTTTAAGCTCTCCTTGGAGTGCTTCAATTTGTTTTTTCTTCTGT
TCACTTGATTGCTTTAGCTCATTTATGTTCCCCTGAAGTTGTTGCTCTTCTTTTTCATTTTGTTTTAAAG
TATTCTGGGCCTGTATAAGTTGTTCCTGCATTGAATTGAGTTCCAATTTCAACTGATGAGAAGCCTCCTT
CTCTTTTTCAAGTGACTTTTTCAGTTCCTTCTGTTCCTTAAGTGTGTTTTCCATCTGCACTTGAAGTTGA
TGCTTTAATTCTTTGCAAGTTTTTTCCAAGTCTAATATAGCGGCTTTTCCTTTCTGATTCTCCTTTTCAA
ATTCACTTTTAGAGTTTTTCAAAGAATCAGAAACTTTTGATAGTTTGTCCTTTACTGTAGAAAGCTCTGT
CATTAAAGCTTCTTTCTCCATTTTCACTTTTTGTAGTTCTGTTACTGTTGTTTGAATTCTGTTATTCAAT
TCCTCATGCTGAATCTTTGTTTCTTGACTTAAAGTTTCAAAATCTTGTTTCAGGATTTTTTTTTCTTCCT
CTTGCTTGGTAAGCTTTTGCTTGATACTTTCAAGGGCTTCAGATTTTTTCTGTAGATCCAATCTTGTACT
GGATACTATTTCCTTCTCCATTTCAAGTTGTTTACTCAATTCTGTGGCTCTGAGCTCTAAATCTGTGTTC
AGCTGTCTTTGCTGTTGTAGATCTTGCAAAGCCTGCTCCTTGCTTGCTTTAACTTCAAGACTATCAGCTT
CTAGTTTCTTAATTTGACCTTCTAGCTCTTCGGTTTTCTGTTCTAAAGAGAGGTATTTCTCTTTATATTC
TTTAAGATGACTTTCCAGCTGACTGCAATGTTCTTGCTTGTCTTGTAACTTTGCAGTGACCTGATCCAAC
TGAGTAGTAATCTTATTTAACTCCTGCTGTTTATCTTGTAATGCATTTTGAGCTGTGTCCAAATGATTCT
GAAGATCAGCTCTTTGAGCAGTTTTTGCTGCTTCTGCTGATAGTAATAGTTCGGTTTTGGCTTTAATCTG
TATGTCAAGCTGGGAGACCTTCTCCTTGCTTTCATTTAATTGACTATTTAATTCATTGACACTAGTTTCT
AGGGAAAGGACACGGTCTTGTGCAGCTCTAAGATGTGCCTTCTGCTCTTGTACCTGGTCATGCAAATTCT
CCTGGGCTTGTTTATGACTTTCTGACTGATTCTTCAGCTTCTCTGTTAGTTGAGTTACTTGCTCCTGTAG
TGTATGGTTTTTTTCTTGTAACTGGTTAAGAACAGCAGTCTCTCCTTCACCAGCCTGAATTTTTGCATAA
AGATCTTCTCTTTCTTTTTCTAGTAATGAAATATTTTCTTTACTCTTCTGTAATAAAGCTTCAAGGTTCT
GGATCTTTTGGTCCTTATCGCCAATTTGACGTAGAACTTGTTCCAAATCATTCTGAGCTTCTCGAAGTTT
TGCCGTGGTGCTTTGCTGAAGAGCCTGTTGTTCTTGATGCTGTTGCTTTGTTTTATCTAATTGATGCTGC
AATTCTGTAGAATTTGTAACTTTTTCCTTCAACTGCTCTTCTAACCGAGAAAGTTTGAGTTGTAAATCAG
CCACTTGTTGTTCTTTATCCATCAACTTTTCACTTGAAAGCTGTCTCTGTTCCTTCAGCCTACCATGAGC
TTCCCCTAGTTGGCGCTCTGTCTCCAGAAGTTTGCTATGTAATTGATTAATTTCACTTTGGAGTTGTAAC
CCATGCTGCTCCTTTTCTTCTCTCTGTTGTTGTAGCTGCTTAAACTCCGCCTTTAGATGCTGGTACTTGG
TCTCTACCTCAGATAATTCTTCTTTGAGCTTTTGAGTAGCTTCTCCTTTTTCACTTAGTTCTACATGTAT
TCTATGCAGTGAGGTTTCAGATGCAGACAATCTTGACTGAAGCTGTTGACAATCTAGGTCTTTTTGATGA
AGGGTTGCCTGAATATTCTTTTTACTCACAGATTCTTCATTATGTTTCTCCTCTAACTTAGTATAGTCTT
GTTCTTTTTTCAGCAAGTTTTCTGTCAAGGTCTGATTTTTTTGTGTTAATTCATTAACTGAACTTTTCAG
TTTTTGTAGTTCCTGTACATATACAGCAACTTCCTGGGGGCCTTTGGCAAGTTCACTCCTTAGCTGGCTT
ATTGTGGCCTCTGAGCTAGCATATTGTGACTGCAATTTTTTGCATTCATCTTTGAGTTTTTCAGATTCTC
GCTCACGTTCCAAGGTCATGTTATCCATTAGTGTTTGAACTTGGACCAGTTCTTTCTTTAGCACGGCAAC
ATCTTCTATACCAGGTCTCTGAAGCAGTTCCGTCTTCAGATCTTGAATTACAGTTGCCTCTTTGTTTAAT
TCTTCTGTCAGACGTGTCACTTTTTGTTCAGCAGCTTCTCGAAGACTCCTTTCTTCATCATACTTTGACT
TTATATCTGCAATTTCAGTAGCAAGTTGGGCTGCTTTCTGTTCAAATAAGTCTTTCATTTGCTTAATATT
AAAATTTTCTGTTTGGGCTTCTTCTAATTGCTGTTCCAAAGACTGTAGTTCTGCTGATGAATCAGTCACC
AACCCATCAGGTTTGGCCTCTTGCTGCTGCAGCCCTTGATATTTTTCTAATTCCTTCTTTAATTCTTCCG
AGTACCATTTTTCTTCCTTAAGTGAAGCCTGTAGGTCTTGGACCTCTTGTCTGAGCAGTGTTACATCATC
TCGCTTCAAAGCAAGATTAGACTCTCCTCCATGACCTGAGTCATTACCAGCATCATGAACAGCTTCATAA
TGTTTGAAAAGTTCATCAGCAGATCCAAGAGATTTCATACACTGGGGACATATGAAACCCTCTGAAGAGC
TTTCATTATTGACGTCCACTGTGTTTATAGGAGTTGCTGATGAATCTAAATCAGAACCTTGAGAGCCAAC
TCTCCCAGGAGTCCTCTGTAAAATCCTCCTTAACATGGTGGAGCCTGCTTTTTTGTACAAACTTGTTTGA
TAACCTCGAGCCTTATCGTCGTCATCCTTGTAATCTCCCTTATCGTCGTCATCCTTGTAATCGCCCTTGT
CATCGTCATCCTTGTAGTCCATCGGTCCAGGATTCTCTTCGACATCTCCGGCTTGTTTCAGCAGAGAGAA
GTTTGTTGCGCCGGATCCATTAAGCTTGTGCCCCAGTTTGCTAGGGAGGTCGCAGTATCTGGCCACTGCC
ACCTCGTGCTGCTCGACGTAGGTCTCGTTGTTGGCCTCCTTGATTCTTTCCAGTCTGTAGTCCACATAGT
AGACGCCAGGCATCTTGAGGTTCTTAGCGGGTTTCTTGGATCTATATGTGGTCTTGGCGTTTGCGATCAG
ATGGCTCCCGCCCACGAGCTTCAGGGCCATGTCGTTTCTGCCTTCCAGGCCGCCGTCAGCGGGGTACAGC
GTCTCGGTGAAGGCCTCCCAGCCGAGTGTTTTCTTCTGCATCACAGGGCCGTTGGATGTGAAGTTCACCC
CTCTGATCTTGACGTTGTAGATGAGGCAGCCGTCCTGGAGGCTGGTGTCCTGGGTAGCGGTCAGCACGCC
CCCGTCTTCGTATGTGGTGACTCTCTCCCATGTGAAGCCCTCAGGGAAGGACTGCTTGAAGAAGTCGGGG
ATGCCCTGGGTGTGGTTGATGAAGGTCTTGCTGCCGTAGAGGAAGCTAGTAGCCAGGATGTCGAAGGCGA
AGGGGAGAGGGCCGCCCTCGACCACCTTGATTCTCATGGTCTGGGTGCCCTCGTAGGGCTTGCCTTCGCC
CTCGGATGTGCACTTGAAGTGATGGTTGTCCACGGTGCCC
