>Addgene plasmid #214995 | pLV-UBC mTagBFP2-P2A-3xFLAG-hEEA1 | depositor partial sequence | sequence record 419284 | Insert: mTagBFP2-P2A-3xFLAG-hEEA1
ATGAGCGAGCTGATTAAGGAGAACATGCACATGAAGCTGTACATGGAGGGCACCGTGGACAACCATCACT
TCAAGTGCACATCCGAGGGCGAAGGCAAGCCCTACGAGGGCACCCAGACCATGAGAATCAAGGTGGTCGA
GGGCGGCCCTCTCCCCTTCGCCTTCGACATCCTGGCTACTAGCTTCCTCTACGGCAGCAAGACCTTCATC
AACCACACCCAGGGCATCCCCGACTTCTTCAAGCAGTCCTTCCCTGAGGGCTTCACATGGGAGAGAGTCA
CCACATACGAAGACGGGGGCGTGCTGACCGCTACCCAGGACACCAGCCTCCAGGACGGCTGCCTCATCTA
CAACGTCAAGATCAGAGGGGTGAACTTCACATCCAACGGCCCTGTGATGCAGAAGAAAACACTCGGCTGG
GAGGCCTTCACCGAGACGCTGTACCCCGCTGACGGCGGCCTGGAAGGCAGAAACGACATGGCCCTGAAGC
TCGTGGGCGGGAGCCATCTGATCGCAAACGCCAAGACCACATATAGATCCAAGAAACCCGCTAAGAACCT
CAAGATGCCTGGCGTCTACTATGTGGACTACAGACTGGAAAGAATCAAGGAGGCCAACAACGAGACCTAC
GTCGAGCAGCACGAGGTGGCAGTGGCCAGATACTGCGACCTCCCTAGCAAACTGGGGCACAAGCTTAATG
GATCCGGCGCAACAAACTTCTCTCTGCTGAAACAAGCCGGAGATGTCGAAGAGAATCCTGGACCGATGGA
CTACAAGGATGACGATGACAAGGGCGATTACAAGGATGACGACGATAAGGGAGATTACAAGGATGACGAC
GATAAGGCTCGAGGTTATCAAACAAGTTTGTACAAAAAAGCAGGCTCCACCATGTTAAGGAGGATTTTAC
AGAGGACTCCTGGGAGAGTTGGCTCTCAAGGTTCTGATTTAGATTCATCAGCAACTCCTATAAACACAGT
GGACGTCAATAATGAAAGCTCTTCAGAGGGTTTCATATGTCCCCAGTGTATGAAATCTCTTGGATCTGCT
GATGAACTTTTCAAACATTATGAAGCTGTTCATGATGCTGGTAATGACTCAGGTCATGGAGGAGAGTCTA
ATCTTGCTTTGAAGCGAGATGATGTAACACTGCTCAGACAAGAGGTCCAAGACCTACAGGCTTCACTTAA
GGAAGAAAAATGGTACTCGGAAGAATTAAAGAAGGAATTAGAAAAATATCAAGGGCTGCAGCAGCAAGAG
GCCAAACCTGATGGGTTGGTGACTGATTCATCAGCAGAACTACAGTCTTTGGAACAGCAATTAGAAGAAG
CCCAAACAGAAAATTTTAATATTAAGCAAATGAAAGACTTATTTGAACAGAAAGCAGCCCAACTTGCTAC
TGAAATTGCAGATATAAAGTCAAAGTATGATGAAGAAAGGAGTCTTCGAGAAGCTGCTGAACAAAAAGTG
ACACGTCTGACAGAAGAATTAAACAAAGAGGCAACTGTAATTCAAGATCTGAAGACGGAACTGCTTCAGA
GACCTGGTATAGAAGATGTTGCCGTGCTAAAGAAAGAACTGGTCCAAGTTCAAACACTAATGGATAACAT
GACCTTGGAACGTGAGCGAGAATCTGAAAAACTCAAAGATGAATGCAAAAAATTGCAGTCACAATATGCT
AGCTCAGAGGCCACAATAAGCCAGCTAAGGAGTGAACTTGCCAAAGGCCCCCAGGAAGTTGCTGTATATG
TACAGGAACTACAAAAACTGAAAAGTTCAGTTAATGAATTAACACAAAAAAATCAGACCTTGACAGAAAA
CTTGCTGAAAAAAGAACAAGACTATACTAAGTTAGAGGAGAAACATAATGAAGAATCTGTGAGTAAAAAG
AATATTCAGGCAACCCTTCATCAAAAAGACCTAGATTGTCAACAGCTTCAGTCAAGATTGTCTGCATCTG
AAACCTCACTGCATAGAATACATGTAGAACTAAGTGAAAAAGGAGAAGCTACTCAAAAGCTCAAAGAAGA
ATTATCTGAGGTAGAGACCAAGTACCAGCATCTAAAGGCGGAGTTTAAGCAGCTACAACAACAGAGAGAA
GAAAAGGAGCAGCATGGGTTACAACTCCAAAGTGAAATTAATCAATTACATAGCAAACTTCTGGAGACAG
AGCGCCAACTAGGGGAAGCTCATGGTAGGCTGAAGGAACAGAGACAGCTTTCAAGTGAAAAGTTGATGGA
TAAAGAACAACAAGTGGCTGATTTACAACTCAAACTTTCTCGGTTAGAAGAGCAGTTGAAGGAAAAAGTT
ACAAATTCTACAGAATTGCAGCATCAATTAGATAAAACAAAGCAACAGCATCAAGAACAACAGGCTCTTC
AGCAAAGCACCACGGCAAAACTTCGAGAAGCTCAGAATGATTTGGAACAAGTTCTACGTCAAATTGGCGA
TAAGGACCAAAAGATCCAGAACCTTGAAGCTTTATTACAGAAGAGTAAAGAAAATATTTCATTACTAGAA
AAAGAAAGAGAAGATCTTTATGCAAAAATTCAGGCTGGTGAAGGAGAGACTGCTGTTCTTAACCAGTTAC
AAGAAAAAAACCATACACTACAGGAGCAAGTAACTCAACTAACAGAGAAGCTGAAGAATCAGTCAGAAAG
TCATAAACAAGCCCAGGAGAATTTGCATGACCAGGTACAAGAGCAGAAGGCACATCTTAGAGCTGCACAA
GACCGTGTCCTTTCCCTAGAAACTAGTGTCAATGAATTAAATAGTCAATTAAATGAAAGCAAGGAGAAGG
TCTCCCAGCTTGACATACAGATTAAAGCCAAAACCGAACTATTACTATCAGCAGAAGCAGCAAAAACTGC
TCAAAGAGCTGATCTTCAGAATCATTTGGACACAGCTCAAAATGCATTACAAGATAAACAGCAGGAGTTA
AATAAGATTACTACTCAGTTGGATCAGGTCACTGCAAAGTTACAAGACAAGCAAGAACATTGCAGTCAGC
TGGAAAGTCATCTTAAAGAATATAAAGAGAAATACCTCTCTTTAGAACAGAAAACCGAAGAGCTAGAAGG
TCAAATTAAGAAACTAGAAGCTGATAGTCTTGAAGTTAAAGCAAGCAAGGAGCAGGCTTTGCAAGATCTA
CAACAGCAAAGACAGCTGAACACAGATTTAGAGCTCAGAGCCACAGAATTGAGTAAACAACTTGAAATGG
AGAAGGAAATAGTATCCAGTACAAGATTGGATCTACAGAAAAAATCTGAAGCCCTTGAAAGTATCAAGCA
AAAGCTTACCAAGCAAGAGGAAGAAAAAAAAATCCTGAAACAAGATTTTGAAACTTTAAGTCAAGAAACA
AAGATTCAGCATGAGGAATTGAATAACAGAATTCAAACAACAGTAACAGAACTACAAAAAGTGAAAATGG
AGAAAGAAGCTTTAATGACAGAGCTTTCTACAGTAAAGGACAAACTATCAAAAGTTTCTGATTCTTTGAA
AAACTCTAAAAGTGAATTTGAAAAGGAGAATCAGAAAGGAAAAGCCGCTATATTAGACTTGGAAAAAACT
TGCAAAGAATTAAAGCATCAACTTCAAGTGCAGATGGAAAACACACTTAAGGAACAGAAGGAACTGAAAA
AGTCACTTGAAAAAGAGAAGGAGGCTTCTCATCAGTTGAAATTGGAACTCAATTCAATGCAGGAACAACT
TATACAGGCCCAGAATACTTTAAAACAAAATGAAAAAGAAGAGCAACAACTTCAGGGGAACATAAATGAG
CTAAAGCAATCAAGTGAACAGAAGAAAAAACAAATTGAAGCACTCCAAGGAGAGCTTAAAATTGCTGTTT
TACAGAAGACAGAGCTTGAGAATAAACTACAGCAGCAGTTAACACAGGCAGCCCAGGAACTTGCAGCAGA
GAAAGAGAAAATATCAGTATTACAAAACAACTATGAAAAAAGTCAGGAAACTTTCAAACAGCTTCAATCT
GATTTCTATGGGAGGGAATCTGAACTTCTAGCCACCAGGCAAGATCTTAAGTCTGTAGAAGAGAAGCTTT
CTCTAGCACAGGAGGACTTGATTTCAAACAGAAATCAAATTGGAAATCAAAATAAATTGATTCAAGAACT
GAAGACTGCCAAGGCTACATTGGAGCAGGATTCAGCAAAGAAAGAACAGCAATTGCAGGAGCGATGTAAA
GCACTACAAGACATTCAGAAAGAAAAGTCACTGAAAGAAAAAGAACTGGTAAATGAGAAGTCTAAATTGG
CAGAGATAGAAGAAATTAAATGTAGACAAGAAAAAGAAATCACTAAACTAAACGAAGAACTCAAGTCCCA
CAAACTAGAAAGCATAAAGGAGATAACAAATCTTAAAGATGCTAAACAGCTTCTAATTCAGCAGAAATTA
GAACTTCAAGGAAAAGCGGACTCCCTGAAGGCAGCTGTTGAACAGGAGAAGAGAAATCAGCAGATACTAA
AAGACCAGGTGAAAAAGGAAGAAGAGGAGCTGAAGAAAGAATTTATTGAGAAAGAAGCTAAGTTGCATTC
CGAAATAAAAGAAAAGGAAGTAGGAATGAAGAAGCATGAAGAAAATGAGGCTAAACTTACCATGCAGATT
ACAGCATTAAATGAAAACTTAGGCACTGTGAAGAAGGAGTGGCAATCTAGTCAACGGAGAGTTAGTGAGC
TTGAGAAACAAACGGATGACTTACGGGGTGAAATTGCAGTATTAGAAGCAACGGTTCAGAATAATCAAGA
TGAAAGGAGAGCACTACTGGAAAGATGTCTTAAAGGAGAAGGTGAAATAGAAAAGCTTCAAACCAAAGTA
TTAGAATTGCAAAGAAAGCTGGATAATACAACTGCAGCAGTGCAGGAGCTGGGCAGAGAAAACCAATCAC
TTCAGATCAAACATACACAAGCGTTGAATAGAAAGTGGGCCGAAGACAATGAAGTACAAAACTGTATGGC
CTGTGGGAAAGGCTTTTCAGTAACAGTGAGACGGCATCACTGCCGACAGTGTGGAAATATCTTCTGTGCT
GAATGTTCAGCCAAAAATGCCTTAACTCCTTCCTCCAAGAAGCCTGTTCGTGTCTGTGATGCATGTTTCA
ATGACTTGCAAGGA
